>Addgene plasmid #221368 | pcDNA5 HIS-Ub-K48R | addgene full sequence | sequence record 441365 | Addgene NGS Result
GTGCACGAACCCCCCGTTCAGCCCGACCGCTGCGCCTTATCCGGTAACTATCGTCTTGAGTCCAACCCGG
TAAGACACGACTTATCGCCACTGGCAGCAGCCACTGGTAACAGGATTAGCAGAGCGAGGTATGTAGGCGG
TGCTACAGAGTTCTTGAAGTGGTGGCCTAACTACGGCTACACTAGAAGAACAGTATTTGGTATCTGCGCT
CTGCTGAAGCCAGTTACCTTCGGAAAAAGAGTTGGTAGCTCTTGATCCGGCAAACAAACCACCGCTGGTA
GCGGTGGTTTTTTTGTTTGCAAGCAGCAGATTACGCGCAGAAAAAAAGGATCTCAAGAAGATCCTTTGAT
CTTTTCTACGGGGTCTGACGCTCAGTGGAACGAAAACTCACGTTAAGGGATTTTGGTCATGAGATTATCA
AAAAGGATCTTCACCTAGATCCTTTTAAATTAAAAATGAAGTTTTAAATCAATCTAAAGTATATATGAGT
AAACTTGGTCTGACAGTTACCAATGCTTAATCAGTGAGGCACCTATCTCAGCGATCTGTCTATTTCGTTC
ATCCATAGTTGCCTGACTCCCCGTCGTGTAGATAACTACGATACGGGAGGGCTTACCATCTGGCCCCAGT
GCTGCAATGATACCGCGAGACCCACGCTCACCGGCTCCAGATTTATCAGCAATAAACCAGCCAGCCGGAA
GGGCCGAGCGCAGAAGTGGTCCTGCAACTTTATCCGCCTCCATCCAGTCTATTAATTGTTGCCGGGAAGC
TAGAGTAAGTAGTTCGCCAGTTAATAGTTTGCGCAACGTTGTTGCCATTGCTACAGGCATCGTGGTGTCA
CGCTCGTCGTTTGGTATGGCTTCATTCAGCTCCGGTTCCCAACGATCAAGGCGAGTTACATGATCCCCCA
TGTTGTGCAAAAAAGCGGTTAGCTCCTTCGGTCCTCCGATCGTTGTCAGAAGTAAGTTGGCCGCAGTGTT
ATCACTCATGGTTATGGCAGCACTGCATAATTCTCTTACTGTCATGCCATCCGTAAGATGCTTTTCTGTG
ACTGGTGAGTACTCAACCAAGTCATTCTGAGAATAGTGTATGCGGCGACCGAGTTGCTCTTGCCCGGCGT
CAATACGGGATAATACCGCGCCACATAGCAGAACTTTAAAAGTGCTCATCATTGGAAAACGTTCTTCGGG
GCGAAAACTCTCAAGGATCTTACCGCTGTTGAGATCCAGTTCGATGTAACCCACTCGTGCACCCAACTGA
TCTTCAGCATCTTTTACTTTCACCAGCGTTTCTGGGTGAGCAAAAACAGGAAGGCAAAATGCCGCAAAAA
AGGGAATAAGGGCGACACGGAAATGTTGAATACTCATACTCTTCCTTTTTCAATATTATTGAAGCATTTA
TCAGGGTTATTGTCTCATGAGCGGATACATATTTGAATGTATTTAGAAAAATAAACAAATAGGGGTTCCG
CGCACATTTCCCCGAAAAGTGCCACCTGACGTCGACGGATCGGGAGATCTCCCGATCCCCTATGGTGCAC
TCTCAGTACAATCTGCTCTGATGCCGCATAGTTAAGCCAGTATCTGCTCCCTGCTTGTGTGTTGGAGGTC
GCTGAGTAGTGCGCGAGCAAAATTTAAGCTACAACAAGGCAAGGCTTGACCGACAATTGCATGAAGAATC
TGCTTAGGGTTAGGCGTTTTGCGCTGCTTCGCGATGTACGGGCCAGATATACGCGTTGACATTGATTATT
GACTAGTTATTAATAGTAATCAATTACGGGGTCATTAGTTCATAGCCCATATATGGAGTTCCGCGTTACA
TAACTTACGGTAAATGGCCCGCCTGGCTGACCGCCCAACGACCCCCGCCCATTGACGTCAATAATGACGT
ATGTTCCCATAGTAACGCCAATAGGGACTTTCCATTGACGTCAATGGGTGGAGTATTTACGGTAAACTGC
CCACTTGGCAGTACATCAAGTGTATCATATGCCAAGTACGCCCCCTATTGACGTCAATGACGGTAAATGG
CCCGCCTGGCATTATGCCCAGTACATGACCTTATGGGACTTTCCTACTTGGCAGTACATCTACGTATTAG
TCATCGCTATTACCATGGTGATGCGGTTTTGGCAGTACATCAATGGGCGTGGATAGCGGTTTGACTCACG
GGGATTTCCAAGTCTCCACCCCATTGACGTCAATGGGAGTTTGTTTTGGCACCAAAATCAACGGGACTTT
CCAAAATGTCGTAACAACTCCGCCCCATTGACGCAAATGGGCGGTAGGCGTGTACGGTGGGAGGTCTATA
TAAGCAGAGCTCTCCCTATCAGTGATAGAGATCTCCCTATCAGTGATAGAGATCGTCGACGAGCTCGTTT
AGTGAACCGTCAGATCGCCTGGAGACGCCATCCACGCTGTTTTGACCTCCATAGAAGACACCGGGACCGA
TCCAGCCTCCGGACTCTAGCGTTTAAACATGCATCACCATCACCATCACATGCAGATCTTCGTGAAGACC
CTGACTGGTAAGACCATCACTCTCGAAGTGGAGCCGAGTGATACGATCGAAAACGTCAAGGCAAAGATCC
AAGACAAGGAAGGCATCCCTCCTGACCAGCAGAGGTTGATCTTTGCTGGGAGACAGCTGGAAGATGGACG
CACCCTGTCTGACTACAACATCCAGAAAGAGTCCACCCTGCACCTGGTCCTCCGTCTCAGAGGTGGGTAG
CTCGAGTCTAGAGGGCCCGTTTAAACCCGCTGATCAGCCTCGACTGTGCCTTCTAGTTGCCAGCCATCTG
TTGTTTGCCCCTCCCCCGTGCCTTCCTTGACCCTGGAAGGTGCCACTCCCACTGTCCTTTCCTAATAAAA
TGAGGAAATTGCATCGCATTGTCTGAGTAGGTGTCATTCTATTCTGGGGGGTGGGGTGGGGCAGGACAGC
AAGGGGGAGGATTGGGAAGACAATAGCAGGCATGCTGGGGATGCGGTGGGCTCTATGGCTTCTGAGGCGG
AAAGAACCAGCTGGGGCTCTAGGGGGTATCCCC
[124 nt withheld, positions 3044-3167]
C
[91 nt withheld, positions 3169-3259]
AGGGTGATGGTTCACGTACCTAGAAGTTCCTATTCCGAAGTTCCTATTCTCTAGAAAGTATAGGAACTTC
CTTGGCCAAAAAGCCTGAACTCACCGCGACGTCTGTCGAGAAGTTTCTGATCGAAAAGTTCGACAGCGTC
TCCGACCTGATGCAGCTCTCGGAGGGCGAAGAATCTCGTGCTTTCAGCTTCGATGTAGGAGGGCGTGGAT
ATGTCCTGCGGGTAAATAGCTGCGCCGATGGTTTCTACAAAGATCGTTATGTTTATCGGCACTTTGCATC
GGCCGCGCTCCCGATTCCGGAAGTGCTTGACATTGGGGAATTCAGCGAGAGCCTGACCTATTGCATCTCC
CGCCGTGCACAGGGTGTCACGTTGCAAGACCTGCCTGAAACCGAACTGCCCGCTGTTCTGCAGCCGGTCG
CGGAGGCCATGGATGCGATCGCTGCGGCCGATCTTAGCCAGACGAGCGGGTTCGGCCCATTCGGACCGCA
AGGAATCGGTCAATACACTACATGGCGTGATTTCATATGCGCGATTGCTGATCCCCATGTGTATCACTGG
CAAACTGTGATGGACGACACCGTCAGTGCGTCCGTCGCGCAGGCTCTCGATGAGCTGATGCTTTGGGCCG
AGGACTGCCCCGAAGTCCGGCACCTCGTGCACGCGGATTTCGGCTCCAACAATGTCCTGACGGACAATGG
CCGCATAACAGCGGTCATTGACTGGAGCGAGGCGATGTTCGGGGATTCCCAATACGAGGTCGCCAACATC
TTCTTCTGGAGGCCGTGGTTGGCTTGTATGGAGCAGCAGACGCGCTACTTCGAGCGGAGGCATCCGGAGC
TTGCAGGATCGCCGCGGCTCCGGGCGTATATGCTCCGCATTGGTCTTGACCAACTCTATCAGAGCTTGGT
TGACGGCAATTTCGATGATGCAGCTTGGGCGCAGGGTCGATGCGACGCAATCGTCCGATCCGGAGCCGGG
ACTGTCGGGCGTACACAAATCGCCCGCAGAAGCGCGGCCGTCTGGACCGATGGCTGTGTAGAAGTACTCG
CCGATAGTGGAAACCGACGCCCCAGCACTCGTCCGAGGGCAAAGGAATAGCACGTACTACGAGATTTCGA
TTCCACCGCCGCCTTCTATGAAAGGTTGGGCTTCGGAATCGTTTTCCGGGACGCCGGCTGGATGATCCTC
CAGCGCGGGGATCTCATGCTGGAGTTCTTCGCCCACCCCAACTTGTTTATTGCAGCTTATAATGGTTACA
AATAAAGCAATAGCATCACAAATTTCACAAATAAAGCATTTTTTTCACTGCATTCTAGTTGTGGTTTGTC
CAAACTCATCAATGTATCTTATCATGTCTGTATACCGTCGACCTCTAGCTAGAGCTTGGCGTAATCATGG
TCATAGCTGTTTCCTGTGTGAAATTGTTATCCGCTCACAATTCCACACAACATACGAGCCGGAAGCATAA
AGTGTAAAGCCTGGGGTGCCTAATGAGTGAGCTAACTCACATTAATTGCGTTGCGCTCACTGCCCGCTTT
CCAGTCGGGAAACCTGTCGTGCCAGCTGCATTAATGAATCGGCCAACGCGCGGGGAGAGGCGGTTTGCGT
ATTGGGCGCTCTTCCGCTTCCTCGCTCACTGACTCGCTGCGCTCGGTCGTTCGGCTGCGGCGAGCGGTAT
CAGCTCACTCAAAGGCGGTAATACGGTTATCCACAGAATCAGGGGATAACGCAGGAAAGAACATGTGAGC
AAAAGGCCAGCAAAAGGCCAGGAACCGTAAAAAGGCCGCGTTGCTGGCGTTTTTCCATAGGCTCCGCCCC
CCTGACGAGCATCACAAAAATCGACGCTCAAGTCAGAGGTGGCGAAACCCGACAGGACTATAAAGATACC
AGGCGTTTCCCCCTGGAAGCTCCCTCGTGCGCTCTCCTGTTCCGACCCTGCCGCTTACCGGATACCTGTC
CGCCTTTCTCCCTTCGGGAAGCGTGGCGCTTTCTCATAGCTCACGCTGTAGGTATCTCAGTTCGGTGTAG
GTCGTTCGCTCCAAGCTGGGCTGT
Features (pLannotate 1.2.2; 22 found; start..end, strand, type, name):
    507..1367    -  CDS            AmpR: β-lactamase; bla; confers resistance to ampicillin, carbenicillin, and related antibiotics
   1368..1472    -  promoter       AmpR promoter: bla
   1531..1583    -  misc_feature   bom (fragment): basis of mobility region from pBR322
   1738..2117    +  enhancer       CMV enhancer: human cytomegalovirus immediate early enhancer
   2118..2321    +  promoter       CMV promoter: human cytomegalovirus (CMV) immediate early promoter
   2323..2342    +  promoter       PLtetO-1 promoter (fragment): modified phage lambda PL promoter with tet operator sites (Lutz and Bujard, 1997)
   2344..2363    +  promoter       PLtetO-1 promoter (fragment): modified phage lambda PL promoter with tet operator sites (Lutz and Bujard, 1997)
   2371..2404    +  promoter       TRE3GV promoter (fragment): 3rd-generation Tet-responsive promoter that can be activated by binding of Tet-On® 3G, optimized for retroviral and lentiviral vectors
   2482..2499    +  CDS            7xHis (fragment): 6xHis affinity tag
   2500..2726    +  CDS            ubiquitin (fragment): human ubiquitin C; Homo sapiens UBC
   2774..2998    +  polyA_signal   bGH poly(A) signal: bovine growth hormone polyadenylation signal
   3002..3023    +  promoter       SV40 promoter (fragment): SV40 enhancer and early promoter
   3044..3277    +  rep_origin     f1 ori (fragment) (sequence partly withheld): f1 bacteriophage origin of replication; arrow indicates direction of (+) strand synthesis
   3282..3329    +  protein_bind   FRT: FLP-mediated recombination occurs in the 8-bp core sequence TCTAGAAA (Turan and Bode, 2011). FLP recombinase from the Saccharomyces cerevisiae 2μ plasmid
   3337..4359    +  CDS            HygR: aminoglycoside phosphotransferase from E. coli; aph(4)-Ia; confers resistance to hygromycin
   4369..4494    +  CDS            ble (fragment): BLE_KLEPN - Experimental evidence at protein level: Swiss-Prot protein existence level 1. Binding protein with a strong affinity to the bleomycin family of antibiotics. Binds to CL990; an antimitotic-antibiotic compound. From Klebsiella pneumoniae.
   4489..4610    +  polyA_signal   SV40 poly(A) signal: SV40 polyadenylation signal
   4683..4699    -  protein_bind   lac operator: The lac repressor binds to the lac operator to inhibit transcription in E. coli. This inhibition can be relieved by adding lactose or isopropyl-β-D-thiogalactopyranoside (IPTG). lac repressor encoded by lacI
   4707..4737    -  promoter       lac promoter: promoter for the E. coli lac operon
   4752..4773    -  protein_bind   CAP binding site: CAP binding activates transcription in the presence of cAMP. E. coli catabolite activator protein
   4786..4878    -  CDS            lacI (fragment): lac repressor; lacI; The lac repressor binds to the lac operator to inhibit transcription in E. coli. This inhibition can be relieved by adding lactose or isopropyl-β-D-thiogalactopyranoside (IPTG).
   5061..336     -  rep_origin     ori (across the origin): high-copy-number ColE1/pMB1/pBR322/pUC origin of replication
