[The description below was written by a language model from this plasmid's Addgene catalogue record and pLannotate feature annotations shown in this document.]
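Description:
pcDNA5 HIS-Ub-K48R is a mammalian expression plasmid of about 5.3 kb built on a pcDNA5 backbone. It encodes human ubiquitin carrying a lysine 48 to arginine substitution, with an N-terminal 6xHis tag. In E. coli it is maintained through a high-copy ColE1/pUC-type origin and selected with ampicillin via the β-lactamase gene. A fragment of the f1 phage origin and remnants of the lac promoter/operator region are also annotated in the backbone.

The His-ubiquitin coding sequence is driven by the CMV immediate-early enhancer and promoter and terminated by the bovine growth hormone polyadenylation signal. Two short tet operator matches lie immediately downstream of the CMV promoter. This suggests a tetracycline-repressible CMV/TetO2 arrangement, in which expression would be doxycycline- or tetracycline-inducible in cells that express the Tet repressor, although the catalogue entry lists the promoter simply as CMV. Downstream, an FRT site sits directly in front of the hygromycin resistance gene, which is followed by an SV40 polyadenylation signal. Only a small SV40 promoter fragment is annotated nearby. This layout is typical of vectors designed for FLP-mediated integration into a genomic FRT landing site, where the hygromycin gene becomes expressed only after correct recombination, allowing selection of isogenic stable lines.

Replacing K48 with arginine removes the lysine used to build K48-linked polyubiquitin chains, so the mutant interferes with that linkage type. The His tag allows ubiquitin-conjugated proteins to be recovered by metal-affinity purification. The associated publication concerns replisome disassembly in human cells, consistent with use in testing which ubiquitin chain types are needed in that process.
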