Addgene plasmid #221368: pcDNA5 HIS-Ub-K48R
Purpose: Expresses 6xHIS-tagged Ubiquitin containing K48R mutation in mammalian cells
Depositing lab: Aga Gambus. Depositing organization: University of Birmingham. Publication: Characterizing replisome disassembly in human cells. Jones RM, Ruiz JH, Scaramuzza S, Nath S, Liu C, Henklewska M, Natsume T, Bristow RG, Romero F, Kanemaki MT, Gambus A. iScience. 2024 Jun 12;27(7):110260. doi: 10.1016/j.isci.2024.110260. eCollection 2024 Jul 19. PubMed 39055910.
Backbone
  Vector backbone: pcDNA5
  Vector type: Mammalian Expression
  Selectable markers: Hygromycin
Growth in bacteria
  Bacterial resistance: Ampicillin, 100 μg/mL
  Growth temperature: 37°C
  Growth strain: DH5alpha
  Copy number: Unknown
Gene/Insert
  Gene/Insert name: Ubiquitin
  Species: H. sapiens (human)
  Mutation: Changed Lysine 48 to Arginine
  Promoter: CMV
  Tag / fusion protein: 6xHIS (N terminal on insert)
  Cloning method: Unknown
  Sequencing primers: 5′ pCMV forward
Terms and licenses: Academic/Nonprofit Terms; Industry Terms: Not Available to Industry
How to cite: pcDNA5 HIS-Ub-K48R was a gift from Aga Gambus (Addgene plasmid # 221368 ; http://n2t.net/addgene:221368 ; RRID:Addgene_221368)
